>Addgene plasmid #249249 | pJM118-CFP-LacI-ER_NTD_Human | addgene full sequence | sequence record 498549 | Addgene NGS Result
TAGTTATTACTGTGGAATGTGTGTCAGTTAGGGTGTGGAAAGTCCCCAGGCTCCCCAGCAGGCAGAAGTA
TGCAAAGCATGCATCTCAATTAGTCAGCAACCAGGTGTGGAAAGTCCCCAGGCTCCCCAGCAGGCAGAAG
TATGCAAAGCATGCATCTCAATTAGTCAGCAACCATAGTCCCGCCCCTAACTCCGCCCATCCCGCCCCTA
ACTCCGCCCAGTTCCGCCCATTCTCCGCCCCATGGCTGACTAATTTTTTTTATTTATGCAGAGGCCGAGG
CCGCCTCGGCCTCTGAGCTATTCCAGAAGTAGTGAGGAGGCTTTTTTGGAGGCCTAGGCTTTTGCAAAAA
GCTAGCGCTACCGGTCGCCACCATGGTGAGCAAGGGCGAGGAGCTGTTCACCGGGGTGGTGCCCATCCTG
GTCGAGCTGGACGGCGACGTAAACGGCCACAAGTTCAGCGTGTCCGGCGAGGGCGAGGGCGATGCCACCT
ACGGCAAGCTGACCCTGAAGTTCATCTGCACCACCGGCAAGCTGCCCGTGCCCTGGCCCACCCTCGTGAC
CACCCTGACCTGGGGCGTGCAGTGCTTCAGCCGCTACCCCGACCACATGAAGCAGCACGACTTCTTCAAG
TCCGCCATGCCCGAAGGCTACGTCCAGGAGCGCACCATCTTCTTCAAGGACGACGGCAACTACAAGACCC
GCGCCGAGGTGAAGTTCGAGGGCGACACCCTGGTGAACCGCATCGAGCTGAAGGGCATCGACTTCAAGGA
GGACGGCAACATCCTGGGGCACAAGCTGGAGTACAACTACATCAGCCACAACGTCTATATCACCGCCGAC
AAGCAGAAGAACGGCATCAAGGCCAACTTCAAGATCCGCCACAACATCGAGGACGGCAGCGTGCAGCTCG
CCGACCACTACCAGCAGAACACCCCCATCGGCGACGGCCCCGTGCTGCTGCCCGACAACCACTACCTGAG
CACCCAGTCCGCCCTGAGCAAAGACCCCAACGAGAAGCGCGATCACATGGTCCTGCTGGAGTTCGTGACC
GCCGCCGGGATCACTCTCGGCATGGACGAGCTGTACAAGTCCGGACTCAGATCCATGGTGAAACCAGTAA
CGTTATACGATGTCGCAGAGTATGCCGGTGTCTCTTATCAGACCGTTTCCCGCGTGGTGAACCAGGCCAG
CCACGTTTCTGCGAAAACGCGGGAAAAAGTGGAAGCGGCGATGGCGGAGCTGAATTACATTCCCAACCGC
GTGGCACAACAACTGGCGGGCAAACAGTCGTTGCTGATTGGCGTTGCCACCTCCAGTCTGGCCCTGCACG
CGCCGTCGCAAATTGTCGCGGCGATTAAATCTCGCGCCGATCAACTGGGTGCCAGCGTGGTGGTGTCGAT
GGTAGAACGAAGCGGCGTCGAAGCCTGTAAAGCGGCGGTGCACAATCTTCTCGCGCAACGCGTCAGTGGG
CTGATCATTAACTATCCGCTGGATGACCAGGATGCCATTGCTGTGGAAGCTGCCTGCACTAATGTTCCGG
CGTTATTTCTTGATGTCTCTGACCAGACACCCATCAACAGTATTATTTTCTCCCATGAAGACGGTACGCG
ACTGGGCGTGGAGCATCTGGTCGCATTGGGTCACCAGCAAATCGCGCTGTTAGCGGGCCCATTAAGTTCT
GTCTCGGCGCGTCTGCGTCTGGCTGGCTGGCATAAATATCTCACTCGCAATCAAATTCAGCCGATAGCGG
AACGGGAAGGCGACTGGAGTGCCATGTCCGGTTTTCAACAAACCATGCAAATGCTGAATGAGGGCATCGT
TCCCACTGCGATGCTGGTTGCCAACGATCAGATGGCGCTGGGCGCAATGCGCGCCATTACCGAGTCCGGG
CTGCGCGTTGGTGCGGATATCTCGGTAGTGGGATACGACGATACCGAAGACAGCTCATGTTATATCCCGC
CGTTAACCACCATCAAACAGGATTTTCGCCTGCTGGGGCAAACCAGCGTGGACCGCTTGCTGCAACTCTC
TCAGGGCCAGGCGGTGAAGGGCAATCAGCTGTTGCCCGTCTCACTGGTGAAAAGAAAAACCACCCTGGCG
CCCAATACGCAAACCGCCTCTCCCCGCGCGTTGGCCGATTCATTAATGCAGCTGGCACGACAGGTTTCCC
GAAGCAGCCTGAGGCCTCCTAAGAAGAAGAGGAAGGTTGGTGCACCGGGTTCTGCGGGTTCTGCCGCAGG
TGGATCCGCGATAATGACCATGACCCTCCACACCAAAGCATCTGGGATGGCCCTACTGCATCAGATCCAA
GGGAACGAGCTGGAGCCCCTGAACCGTCCGCAGCTCAAGATCCCCCTGGAGCGGCCCCTGGGCGAGGTGT
ACCTGGACAGCAGCAAGCCCGCCGTGTACAACTACCCCGAGGGCGCCGCCTACGAGTTCAACGCCGCGGC
CGCCGCCAACGCGCAGGTCTACGGTCAGACCGGCCTCCCCTACGGCCCCGGGTCTGAGGCTGCGGCGTTC
GGCTCCAACGGCCTGGGGGGTTTCCCCCCACTCAACAGCGTGTCTCCGAGCCCGCTGATGCTACTGCACC
CGCCGCCGCAGCTGTCGCCTTTCCTGCAGCCCCACGGCCAGCAGGTGCCCTACTACCTGGAGAACGAGCC
CAGCGGCTACACGGTGCGCGAGGCCGGCCCGCCGGCATTCTACAGGCCAAATTCAGATAATCGACGCCAG
GGTGGCAGAGAAAGATTGGCCAGTACCAATGACAAGGGAAGTATGGCTATGGAATCTGCCAAGGAGACTC
GCTACTGAGTCTAGAGGGCCCGAATTCGAGCGCCGTCGACAAGCTTGCGGCCGCAATCAGCCATACCACA
TTTGTAGAGGTTTTACTTGCTTTAAAAAACCTCCCACACCTCCCCCTGAACCTGAAACATAAAATGAATG
CAATTGTTGTTGTTAACTTGTTTATTGCAGCTTATAATGGTTACAAATAAAGCAATAGCATCACAAATTT
CACAAATAAAGCATTTTTTTCACTGCATTCTAGTTGTGGTTTGTCCAAACTCATCAATGTATCTTAAGGC
GTAAATTGTAAGCGTTAATATTTTGTTAAAATTCGCGTTAAATTTTTGTTAAATCAGCTCATTTTTTAAC
CAATAGGCCGAAATCGGCAAAATCCCTTATAAATCAAAAGAATAGACCGAGATAGGGT
[37 nt withheld, positions 3209-3245]
AAAGAACGTGGACTCCAACGTCAAAGG
[49 nt withheld, positions 3273-3321]
T
[91 nt withheld, positions 3323-3413]
G
[124 nt withheld, positions 3415-3538]
CAGGTGGCACTTTTCGGGGAAATGTGCGCGGAACCCCTATTTGTTTATTTTTCTAAATACATTCAAATAT
GTATCCGCTCATGAGACAATAACCCTGATAAATGCTTCAATAATATTGAAAAAGGAAGAGTCCTGAGGCG
GAAAGAACCAGCTGTGGAATGTGTGTCAGTTAGGGTGTGGAAAGTCCCCAGGCTCCCCAGCAGGCAGAAG
TATGCAAAGCATGCATCTCAATTAGTCAGCAACCAGGTGTGGAAAGTCCCCAGGCTCCCCAGCAGGCAGA
AGTATGCAAAGCATGCATCTCAATTAGTCAGCAACCATAGTCCCGCCCCTAACTCCGCCCATCCCGCCCC
TAACTCCGCCCAGTTCCGCCCATTCTCCGCCCCATGGCTGACTAATTTTTTTTATTTATGCAGAGGCCGA
GGCCGCCTCGGCCTCTGAGCTATTCCAGAAGTAGTGAGGAGGCTTTTTTGGAGGCCTAGGCTTTTGCAAA
GATCGATCAAGAGACAGGATGAGGATCGTTTCGCATGATTGAACAAGATGGATTGCACGCAGGTTCTCCG
GCCGCTTGGGTGGAGAGGCTATTCGGCTATGACTGGGCACAACAGACAATCGGCTGCTCTGATGCCGCCG
TGTTCCGGCTGTCAGCGCAGGGGCGCCCGGTTCTTTTTGTCAAGACCGACCTGTCCGGTGCCCTGAATGA
ACTGCAAGACGAGGCAGCGCGGCTATCGTGGCTGGCCACGACGGGCGTTCCTTGCGCAGCTGTGCTCGAC
GTTGTCACTGAAGCGGGAAGGGACTGGCTGCTATTGGGCGAAGTGCCGGGGCAGGATCTCCTGTCATCTC
ACCTTGCTCCTGCCGAGAAAGTATCCATCATGGCTGATGCAATGCGGCGGCTGCATACGCTTGATCCGGC
TACCTGCCCATTCGACCACCAAGCGAAACATCGCATCGAGCGAGCACGTACTCGGATGGAAGCCGGTCTT
GTCGATCAGGATGATCTGGACGAAGAGCATCAGGGGCTCGCGCCAGCCGAACTGTTCGCCAGGCTCAAGG
CGAGCATGCCCGACGGCGAGGATCTCGTCGTGACCCATGGCGATGCCTGCTTGCCGAATATCATGGTGGA
AAATGGCCGCTTTTCTGGATTCATCGACTGTGGCCGGCTGGGTGTGGCGGACCGCTATCAGGACATAGCG
TTGGCTACCCGTGATATTGCTGAAGAGCTTGGCGGCGAATGGGCTGACCGCTTCCTCGTGCTTTACGGTA
TCGCCGCTCCCGATTCGCAGCGCATCGCCTTCTATCGCCTTCTTGACGAGTTCTTCTGAGCGGGACTCTG
GGGTTCGAAATGACCGACCAAGCGACGCCCAACCTGCCATCACGAGATTTCGATTCCACCGCCGCCTTCT
ATGAAAGGTTGGGCTTCGGAATCGTTTTCCGGGACGCCGGCTGGATGATCCTCCAGCGCGGGGATCTCAT
GCTGGAGTTCTTCGCCCACCCTAGGGGGAGGCTAACTGAAACACGGAAGGAGACAATACCGGAAGGAACC
CGCGCTATGACGGCAATAAAAAGACAGAATAAAACGCACGGTGTTGGGTCGTTTGTTCATAAACGCGGGG
TTCGGTCCCAGGGCTGGCACTCTGTCGATACCCCACCGAGACCCCATTGGGGCCAATACGCCCGCGTTTC
TTCCTTTTCCCCACCCCACCCCCCAAGTTCGGGTGAAGGCCCAGGGCTCGCAGCCAACGTCGGGGCGGCA
GGCCCTGCCATAGCCTCAGGTTACTCATATATACTTTAGATTGATTTAAAACTTCATTTTTAATTTAAAA
GGATCTAGGTGAAGATCCTTTTTGATAATCTCATGACCAAAATCCCTTAACGTGAGTTTTCGTTCCACTG
AGCGTCAGACCCCGTAGAAAAGATCAAAGGATCTTCTTGAGATCCTTTTTTTCTGCGCGTAATCTGCTGC
TTGCAAACAAAAAAACCACCGCTACCAGCGGTGGTTTGTTTGCCGGATCAAGAGCTACCAACTCTTTTTC
CGAAGGTAACTGGCTTCAGCAGAGCGCAGATACCAAATACTGTTCTTCTAGTGTAGCCGTAGTTAGGCCA
CCACTTCAAGAACTCTGTAGCACCGCCTACATACCTCGCTCTGCTAATCCTGTTACCAGTGGCTGCTGCC
AGTGGCGATAAGTCGTGTCTTACCGGGTTGGACTCAAGACGATAGTTACCGGATAAGGCGCAGCGGTCGG
GCTGAACGGGGGGTTCGTGCACACAGCCCAGCTTGGAGCGAACGACCTACACCGAACTGAGATACCTACA
GCGTGAGCTATGAGAAAGCGCCACGCTTCCCGAAGGGAGAAAGGCGGACAGGTATCCGGTAAGCGGCAGG
GTCGGAACAGGAGAGCGCACGAGGGAGCTTCCAGGGGGAAACGCCTGGTATCTTTATAGTCCTGTCGGGT
TTCGCCACCTCTGACTTGAGCGTCGATTTTTGTGATGCTCGTCAGGGGGGCGGAGCCTATGGAAAAACGC
CAGCAACGCGGCCTTTTTACGGTTCCTGGCCTTTTGCTGGCCTTTTGCTCACATGTTCTTTCCTGCGTTA
TCCCCTGATTCTGTGGATAACCGTATTACCGCCATGCAT
Features (pLannotate 1.2.2; 14 found; start..end, strand, type, name):
     19..348     +  promoter       SV40 promoter: SV40 enhancer and early promoter
    373..1089    +  CDS            ECFP: ECFP is a basic (constitutively fluorescent) cyan fluorescent protein published in 1996, derived from Aequorea victoria. It has low acid sensitivity.
   1108..2172    +  CDS            lacI: lac repressor; lacI; The lac repressor binds to the lac operator to inhibit transcription in E. coli. This inhibition can be relieved by adding lactose or isopropyl-β-D-thiogalactopyranoside (IPTG).
   2254..2805    +  CDS            ESR1 (fragment): ESR1_HUMAN - Also known as ESR, NR3A1. Experimental evidence at protein level: Swiss-Prot protein existence level 1. [Isoform 3]: Involved in activation of NOS3 and endothelial nitric oxide production (PubMed:21937726). Isoforms lacking one or several functional domains are thought to modulate transcriptional activity by competitive ligand or DNA binding and/or heterodimerization with the full-length receptor (PubMed:10970861). Binds to ERE and inhibits isoform 1 (PubMed:10970861). From Homo sapiens (Human).
   2855..2932    +  CDS            large T antigen (fragment): large T antigen from SV40 (simian virus 40)
   2955..3076    +  polyA_signal   SV40 poly(A) signal: SV40 polyadenylation signal
   3110..3538    -  rep_origin     f1 ori (sequence partly withheld): f1 bacteriophage origin of replication; arrow indicates direction of (+) strand synthesis
   3565..3669    +  promoter       AmpR promoter: bla
   3671..4028    +  promoter       SV40 promoter: SV40 enhancer and early promoter
   4063..4857    +  CDS            NeoR/KanR: aminoglycoside phosphotransferase from Tn5; aph(3')-II (or nptII); confers resistance to neomycin, kanamycin, and G418 (Geneticin®)
   4878..5030    +  CDS            ble (fragment): BLE_KLEPN - Experimental evidence at protein level: Swiss-Prot protein existence level 1. Binding protein with a strong affinity to the bleomycin family of antibiotics. Binds to CL990; an antimitotic-antibiotic compound. From Klebsiella pneumoniae.
   5089..5136    +  polyA_signal   HSV TK poly(A) signal: herpes simplex virus thymidine kinase polyadenylation signal (Cole and Stacy, 1985)
   5227..5243    -  polyA_signal   bGH poly(A) signal (fragment): bovine growth hormone polyadenylation signal
   5465..6053    +  rep_origin     ori: high-copy-number ColE1/pMB1/pBR322/pUC origin of replication
