[The description below was written by a language model from this plasmid's Addgene catalogue record and pLannotate feature annotations shown in this document.]
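Description:
pJM118-CFP-LacI-ER_NTD_Human is a 6,167 bp mammalian expression plasmid built on the pEYFP-C1 backbone for overexpression of a three-part fusion protein. In the annotated sequence, the expression cassette is driven by an SV40 enhancer/early promoter rather than the CMV promoter usual for C1-series vectors. It encodes ECFP at the N-terminus, followed by the E. coli lac repressor (LacI) and then a fragment of human ESR1, the estrogen receptor alpha, which the construct name identifies as the N-terminal domain (NTD). A short segment matching SV40 large T antigen lies just downstream of the ESR1 fragment. This may be a nuclear localization signal, though the record does not say so. The cassette ends with an SV40 polyadenylation signal, and the insert was assembled by Gibson cloning.

Propagation in E. coli relies on a high-copy ColE1/pUC-type origin with kanamycin selection. The NeoR/KanR gene sits behind tandem bacterial (bla) and SV40 promoters and is terminated by an HSV TK poly(A) signal, so the same marker can also confer G418 resistance in mammalian cells. An f1 origin is also present, and the small ble and bGH poly(A) fragments appear to be backbone remnants.

Fusions of a fluorescent protein to LacI are generally used to tether a protein region to integrated lac operator arrays in live cells, where the tethered domain appears as a fluorescent nuclear focus and its behaviour or recruitment of partners can be followed. The record itself states only overexpression as the purpose. The associated publication concerns small-molecule targeting of an intrinsically disordered region, which fits the use of the ER NTD here.
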