Addgene plasmid #249249: pJM118-CFP-LacI-ER_NTD_Human
Purpose: For overexpression of CFP-LacI-ER-NTD
Depositing lab: Denes Hnisz. Depositing organization: Max Planck Institute for Molecular Genetics. Publication: Oligomerization enables the selective targeting of an intrinsically disordered region by a small molecule. Bielskute-Garcia S, Mateos B, Awawdy M, Garcia-Cabau C, Niskanen H, Sanchez-Zarzalejo C, Bracaglia L, Pierattelli R, Felli IC, Frigole-Vivas M, Garcia J, Riera A, Hnisz D, Salvatella X. Sci Adv. 2026 Feb 27;12(9):eadz7400. doi: 10.1126/sciadv.adz7400. Epub 2026 Feb 27. PubMed 41758937.
Backbone
  Vector backbone: pEYFP-C1
  Vector type: Mammalian Expression
Growth in bacteria
  Bacterial resistance: Kanamycin, 50 μg/mL
  Growth temperature: 37°C
  Growth strain: DH5alpha
  Copy number: High Copy
Gene/Insert
  Gene/Insert name: CFP-LacI-ER-NTD
  Species: H. sapiens (human)
  Cloning method: Gibson Cloning
Terms and licenses: Academic/Nonprofit Terms; Industry Terms: Not Available to Industry
How to cite: pJM118-CFP-LacI-ER_NTD_Human was a gift from Denes Hnisz (Addgene plasmid # 249249 ; http://n2t.net/addgene:249249 ; RRID:Addgene_249249)
